Addgene plasmid #85160: Bsrs103-RpaR-LasI
Purpose: Constitutively expresses RpaR and inducibly expresses LasI
Depositing lab: Jeff Hasty. Depositing organization: University of California, San Diego (UCSD). Publication: Quorum Sensing Communication Modules for Microbial Consortia. Scott SR, Hasty J. ACS Synth Biol. 2016 Sep 16;5(9):969-77. doi: 10.1021/acssynbio.5b00286. Epub 2016 May 19. PubMed 27172092.
Backbone
  Vector backbone: pTD103
Growth in bacteria
  Bacterial resistance: Kanamycin, 50 μg/mL
  Growth temperature: 37°C
  Growth strain: DH5alpha
  Copy number: High Copy
Gene/Insert
  Gene/Insert name: RpaR, LasI
Terms and licenses: Academic/Nonprofit Terms; Industry Terms: Not Available to Industry
How to cite: Bsrs103-RpaR-LasI was a gift from Jeff Hasty (Addgene plasmid # 85160 ; http://n2t.net/addgene:85160 ; RRID:Addgene_85160)
