[The description below was written by a language model from this plasmid's Addgene catalogue record and pLannotate feature annotations shown in this document.]
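Description:
Bsrs103-RpaR-LasI is a small (about 3.6 kb) bacterial expression plasmid built on the pTD103 backbone for synthetic quorum-sensing circuits in E. coli. It replicates from a high-copy ColE1/pUC-type origin and is selected with kanamycin through the Tn5-derived neo (nptII) gene. This gene is followed by a lambda t0 terminator and retains a short remnant of the adjacent Tn5 transposase coding sequence, which is a non-functional fragment.

The payload consists of two divergently oriented genes. On the reverse strand is rpaR from Rhodopseudomonas palustris, the LuxR-family regulator that responds to the autoinducer 4-coumaroyl-homoserine lactone; according to the record it is expressed constitutively. On the forward strand is lasI from Pseudomonas aeruginosa, the synthase that produces N-(3-oxododecanoyl)-homoserine lactone, the signal sensed by LasR. LasI is fused at its C-terminus to a wild-type LAA ssrA tag, which targets the protein for ClpXP/ClpAP degradation so that enzyme levels track promoter activity closely, and its transcript is ended by the rrnB T1 terminator. The record describes LasI expression as inducible, but no promoters are annotated in the feature table. The short intergenic region between the two genes presumably carries them, and the arrangement suggests that RpaR bound to its cognate signal controls lasI, although this is not stated explicitly.

Taken together, the plasmid looks like a signal-converting module: cells carrying it would detect the Rpa signal and respond by producing the Las signal. This is consistent with its origin in work characterising quorum-sensing communication modules for engineered microbial consortia.
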