Features (pLannotate 1.2.2; 8 found; start..end, strand, type, name):
     33..127     -  terminator     lambda t0 terminator: transcription terminator from phage lambda
    161..952     -  CDS            neo: KKA2_KLEPN - Also known as kan, nptII. Experimental evidence at protein level: Swiss-Prot protein existence level 1. Resistance to kanamycin, neomycin, paromomycin, ribostamycin, butirosin and gentamicin B. From Klebsiella pneumoniae.
    984..1103    -  CDS            tnpA (fragment): TN5P_ECOLX - Also known as tnp. Experimental evidence at protein level: Swiss-Prot protein existence level 1. Mediates transposition of transposon Tn5 by a 'cut and paste' mechanism. First, the monomeric transposase binds the 19 bp inverted DNA repeats flanking the transposon. Then, dimerization of the DNA- bound transposase creates a synaptic DNA complex. After nicking of the first DNA strand, excision of the transposon proceeds through a series of intermediates. The transposase then mediates the insertion of the transposon at a new site by strand transfer. The activity of the wild- type tran
   1195..1923    -  CDS            rpaR: RPAR_RHOPA - Experimental evidence at protein level: Swiss-Prot protein existence level 1. Responds to the quorum-sensing autoinducer 4-coumaroyl- homoserine lactone to regulate expression of several genes. Represses expression of rpaI in the absence of the inducer. From Rhodopseudomonas palustris (strain ATCC BAA-98 / CGA009).
   2042..2644    +  CDS            lasI: LASI_PSEAE - Experimental evidence at protein level: Swiss-Prot protein existence level 1. Required for the synthesis of PAI consisting of 3-oxo-N- (tetrahydro-2-oxo-3-furanyl)-dodecanamide also known as N-(3- oxododecanoyl)homoserine lactone, an autoinducer molecule which binds to LasR and thus acts in elastase biosynthesis regulation. From Pseudomonas aeruginosa (strain ATCC 15692 / DSM 22644 / CIP 104116 / JCM 14847 / LMG 12228 / 1C / PRS 101 / PAO1).
   2645..2677    +  CDS            ssrA tag: C-terminal peptide that mediates degradation in bacteria through the ClpXP and ClpAP proteases (McGinness et al., 2006) wild-type LAA variant
   2698..2784    +  terminator     rrnB T1 terminator: Escherichia coli rrnB; transcription terminator T1 from the E. coli rrnB gene
   2949..3537    -  rep_origin     ori: high-copy-number ColE1/pMB1/pBR322/pUC origin of replication
>Addgene plasmid #85160 | Bsrs103-RpaR-LasI | depositor full sequence | sequence record 172458 | Bsrs103-RpaR-LasI sequence 3592 bps
GTTAAGGGATTTTGGTCATGACTAGTGCTTGGATTCTCACCAATAAAAAACGCCCGGCGGCAACCGAGCG
TTCTGAACAAATCCAGATGGAGTTCTGAGGTCATTACTGGATCTATCAACAGGAGTCCAAGCGAGCTCTC
GAACCCCAGAGTCCCGCTCAGAAGAACTCGTCAAGAAGGCGATAGAAGGCGATGCGCTGCGAATCGGGAG
CGGCGATACCGTAAAGCACGAGGAAGCGGTCAGCCCATTCGCCGCCAAGCTCTTCAGCAATATCACGGGT
AGCCAACGCTATGTCCTGATAGCGGTCCGCCACACCCAGCCGGCCACAGTCGATGAATCCAGAAAAGCGG
CCATTTTCCACCATGATATTCGGCAAGCAGGCATCGCCATGGGTCACGACGAGATCCTCGCCGTCGGGCA
TGCGCGCCTTGAGCCTGGCGAACAGTTCGGCTGGCGCGAGCCCCTGATGCTCTTCGTCCAGATCATCCTG
ATCGACAAGACCGGCTTCCATCCGAGTACGTGCTCGCTCGATGCGATGTTTCGCTTGGTGGTCGAATGGG
CAGGTAGCCGGATCAAGCGTATGCAGCCGCCGCATTGCATCAGCCATGATGGATACTTTCTCGGCAGGAG
CAAGGTGAGATGACAGGAGATCCTGCCCCGGCACTTCGCCCAATAGCAGCCAGTCCCTTCCCGCTTCAGT
GACAACGTCGAGCACAGCTGCGCAAGGAACGCCCGTCGTGGCCAGCCACGATAGCCGCGCTGCCTCGTCC
TGCAGTTCATTCAGGGCACCGGACAGGTCGGTCTTGACAAAAAGAACCGGGCGCCCCTGCGCTGACAGCC
GGAACACGGCGGCATCAGAGCAGCCGATTGTCTGTTGTGCCCAGTCATAGCCGAATAGCCTCTCCACCCA
AGCGGCCGGAGAACCTGCGTGCAATCCATCTTGTTCAATCATGCGAAACGATCCTCATCCTGTCTCTTGA
TCAGATCTTGATCCCCTGCGCCATCAGATCCTTGGCGGCAAGAAAGCCATCCAGTTTACTTTGCAGGGCT
TCCCAACCTTACCAGAGGGCGCCCCAGCTGGCAATTCCGACGTCTAAGAAACCATTATTATCATGACATT
AACCTATAAAAATAGGCGTATCACGAGGCCCTTTCGTCTTCACCCCTAGACCTAGCCGTCTTCACCTCGA
GTCACAAACGGATCAATCCGAGCGTCAATGCCTTGGCAACCGCCGCGGTGCGGTTGGCGGCGTCGAGCTT
GCGGGCGGCTTCGATCAGATGGAATTTCACCGTGCGTTCGGTGATGCAGAGGATTACCGAGATTTCCCAG
GCGGTCTTGCCCTGCGCTGCCCATTGCAGGATCTCGCACTCGCGCGGCGTGAGCCGGTTGCGCCGGATCG
GCTTTGGCCGGCTGAGTGCGCGCAGGCGACTATGCGCGTAGATGCTGACCAGCTGCATCGCGCCGCGCGC
GGCCGGGCTGAGGTCCGGATCCTTGCCGGCCATGCTGATCGCGGCGCTACCGTCGTCGTAGTGCAGCGGA
ATGCAGTAACCCTCGACCAGTCCGAATTCCGCCGCCCGGGTCATGACCCGGTGGGCGGCCGGATCACGGT
CGCGGTCGTAGGGTGCATCGGACCATACGAAAGGATGAACCGTGGTAGCGCCGTGGCGCGGCACCGGATC
GACCGCGCTGAAGTTTTCGCTGACATACAGATCGAACCAGTCTCGCGGCCAGCCATTGGCCAGCGTCAGC
TCCGGTAGTCCGGCATTGCGCGACGGCAGGCCGGCCATGATGTAGGCGGTAAATCCGCAGCTCGCGATCA
GCGATTCGAACCGGCTGATCAGCGCCGGCGCCTCGAGCCGTTCGACGGAATCGACGAATTCCAGCGCACG
CCGTCCCCAAAGCTGATCTTCGCCGACGATCATACTATTGTATCGCTGGGAATACAATTACTTAACATAA
GCACCTGTAGGATCGTACAGGTTTACGCAAGAAAATGGTTTGTTATAGTCGAATGAATTCATTAAAGAGG
AGAAAGGTACCATGATCGTTCAGATCGGTCGTCGTGAAGAGTTCGACAAAAAACTGCTGGGTGAAATGCA
CAAACTGCGTGCTCAGGTTTTCAAAGAACGTAAAGGTTGGGACGTTTCCGTTATCGACGAAATGGAAATC
GACGGTTACGACGCTCTGTCCCCGTACTACATGCTGATCCAGGAAGACACCCCGGAAGCTCAGGTTTTCG
GTTGCTGGCGTATCCTGGACACCACCGGTCCGTACATGCTGAAAAACACCTTCCCGGAACTGCTGCACGG
TAAAGAAGCTCCGTGCTCCCCGCACATCTGGGAACTGTCCCTTTTCGCTATCAACTCCGGTCAGAAAGGT
TCCCTGGGTTTCTCCGACTGCACCCTGGAAGCTATGCGTGCTCTGGCTCGTTACTCCTTGCAGAACGACA
TCCAGACCCTGGTTACCGTTACCACCGTTGGTGTTGAAAAAATGATGATCCGTGCTGGTCTGGACGTTTC
CCGTTTCGGTCCGCACCTGAAAATCGGTATCGAACGTGCTGTTGCTCTGCGTATCGAACTGAACGCTAAA
ACCCAGATCGCTCTGTACGGTGGTGTTCTGGTTGAACAGCGTCTGGCTGTTTCCGCTGCTAACGACGAAA
ACTACGCTCTGGTTGCTTAGACGCGTGCTAGAGGCATCAAATAAAACGAAAGGCTCAGTCGAAAGACTGG
GCCTTTCGTTTTATCTGTTGTTTGTCGGTGAACGCTCTCCTGAGTAGGACAAATCCGCCGCCCTAGACCT
AGGGCGTTCGGCTGCGGCGAGCGGTATCAGCTCACTCAAAGGCGGTAATACGGTTATCCACAGAATCAGG
GGATAACGCAGGAAAGAACATGTGAGCAAAAGGCCAGCAAAAGGCCAGGAACCGTAAAAAGGCCGCGTTG
CTGGCGTTTTTCCATAGGCTCCGCCCCCCTGACGAGCATCACAAAAATCGACGCTCAAGTCAGAGGTGGC
GAAACCCGACAGGACTATAAAGATACCAGGCGTTTCCCCCTGGAAGCTCCCTCGTGCGCTCTCCTGTTCC
GACCCTGCCGCTTACCGGATACCTGTCCGCCTTTCTCCCTTCGGGAAGCGTGGCGCTTTCTCATAGCTCA
CGCTGTAGGTATCTCAGTTCGGTGTAGGTCGTTCGCTCCAAGCTGGGCTGTGTGCACGAACCCCCCGTTC
AGCCCGACCGCTGCGCCTTATCCGGTAACTATCGTCTTGAGTCCAACCCGGTAAGACACGACTTATCGCC
ACTGGCAGCAGCCACTGGTAACAGGATTAGCAGAGCGAGGTATGTAGGCGGTGCTACAGAGTTCTTGAAG
TGGTGGCCTAACTACGGCTACACTAGAAGGACAGTATTTGGTATCTGCGCTCTGCTGAAGCCAGTTACCT
TCGGAAAAAGAGTTGGTAGCTCTTGATCCGGCAAACAAACCACCGCTGGTAGCGGTGGTTTTTTTGTTTG
CAAGCAGCAGATTACGCGCAGAAAAAAAGGATCTCAAGAAGATCCTTTGATCTTTTCTACGGGGTCTGAC
GCTCAGTGGAACGAAAACTCAC
