>Addgene plasmid #85160 | Bsrs103-RpaR-LasI | addgene partial sequence | sequence record 168478 | rrnB-T1-term-Rev 5'-GAAAGGCCCAGTCTTTCGAC-3'
CCAGAGCGTAGTTTTCGTCGTTAGCAGCGGAAACAGCCAGACGCTGTTCAACCAGAACACCACCGTACAG
AGCGATCTGGGTTTTAGCGTTCAGTTCGATACGCAGAGCAACAGCACGTTCGATACCGATTTTCAGGTGC
GGACCGAAACGGGAAACGTCCAGACCAGCACGGATCATCATTTTTTCAACACCAACGGTGGTAACGGTAA
CCAGGGTCTGGATGTCGTTCTGCAAGGAGTAACGAGCCAGAGCACGCATAGCTTCCAGGGTGCAGTCGGA
GAAACCCAGGGAACCTTTCTGACCGGAGTTGATAGCGAAAAGGGACAGTTCCCAGATGTGCGGGGAGCAC
GGAGCTTCTTTACCGTGCAGCAGTTCCGGGAAGGTGTTTTTCAGCATGTACGGACCGGTGGTGTCCAGGA
TACGCCAGCAACCGAAAACCTGAGCTTCCGGGGTGTCTTCCTGGATCAGCATGTAGTACGGGGACAGAGC
GTCGTAACCGTCGATTTCCATTTCGTCGATAACGGAAACGTCCCAACCTTTACGTTCTTTGAAAACCTGA
GCACGCAGTTTGTGCATTTCACCCAGCAGTTTTTTGTCGAACTCTTCACGACGACCGATCNGAACGATCA
TGGTACCTTTCTCCTCTT
