>Addgene plasmid #85160 | Bsrs103-RpaR-LasI | addgene partial sequence | sequence record 168479 | pBRforEco 5'-AATAGGCGTATCACGAGGC-3'
GAGCGTCAATGCCTTGGCAACCGCCGCGGTGCGGTTGGCGGCGTCGAGCTTGCGGGCGGCTTCGATCAGA
TGGAATTTCACCGTGCGTTCGGTGATGCAGAGGATTACCGAGATTTCCCAGGCGGTCTTGCCCTGCGCTG
CCCATTGCAGGATCTCGCACTCGCGCGGCGTGAGCCGGTTGCGCCGGATCGGCTTTGGCCGGCTGAGTGC
GCGCAGGCGACTATGCGCGTAGATGCTGACCAGCTGCATCGCGCCGCGCGCGGCCGGGCTGAGGTCCGGA
TCCTTGCCGGCCATGCTGATCGCGGCGCTACCGTCGTCGTAGTGCAGCGGAATGCAGTAACCCTCGACCA
GTCCGAATTCCGCCGCCCGGGTCATGACCCGGTGGGCGGCCGGATCACGGTCGCGGTCGTAGGGTGCATC
GGACCATACGAAAGGATGAACCGTGGTAGCGCCGTGGCGCGGCACCGGATCGACCGCGCTGAAGTTTTCG
CTGACATACAGATCGAACCAGTCTCGCGGCCAGCCATTGGCCAGCGTCAGCTCCGGTAGTCCGGCATTGC
GCGACGGCAGGCCGGCCATGATGTAGGCGGTAAATCCGCAGCTCGCGATCAGCGATTCGAACCGGCTGAT
CAGCGCCGGCGCCTCGAGCCGTTCGACGGAATCGACGAATTCCAGCGCACGCCGTCCCCAAAGCTGATCT
TCGCCGACGATCATACTATTGTATCGCTGGGAATACAATTACTTAACATAAGCACCTGTAGGATCGTACA
GGTTTACGCAAGAAAATGGTTTGTTATAGTCGAATGAATTCATTAAAGAGGAGAAAGGTACCATGATCGT
TCAGATCGGTCGTCGTGAAGAGTTCGACAA
